Addgene plasmid #175088: pDD2604
Purpose: Mammalian expression of KSHV Orf 50 RTA phosphomutant generated by amino acid substitutions T604A introduced to WT RTA sequence from Nakamura et al., JVI 2003. 77:4205-20 (PMID: 12634378).
Depositing lab: Dirk Dittmer. Depositing organization: University of North Carolina at Chapel Hill. Publication: The ORF45 Protein of Kaposi Sarcoma-Associated Herpesvirus Is an Inhibitor of p53 Signaling during Viral Reactivation. Alzhanova D, Meyo JO, Juarez A, Dittmer DP. J Virol. 2021 Nov 9;95(23):e0145921. doi: 10.1128/JVI.01459-21. Epub 2021 Sep 15. PubMed 34523970.
Backbone
  Vector backbone: pEF1/Myc-His_A
  Vector type: Mammalian Expression
Growth in bacteria
  Bacterial resistance: Ampicillin, 100 μg/mL
  Growth temperature: 37°C
  Growth strain: DH5alpha
  Copy number: High Copy
Gene/Insert
  Gene/Insert name: KSHV RTA phospho-mutant (ORF50) (alt name: 188)
  Species: Kaposi's sarcoma-associated herpesvirus 8
  Mutation: S644A
  Entrez Gene: ORF50 (a.k.a. HHV8GK18_gp52)
  Cloning method: TOPO Cloning
Resource information
  A portion of this plasmid was derived from a plasmid made by: WT RTA sequence from Nakamura et al., JVI 2003. 77:4205-20 (PMID: 12634378)
Terms and licenses: Academic/Nonprofit Terms; Industry Terms: Not Available to Industry
Depositor comments: Used genscript site-directed mutagenesis
How to cite: pDD2604 was a gift from Dirk Dittmer (Addgene plasmid # 175088 ; http://n2t.net/addgene:175088 ; RRID:Addgene_175088)
