[The description below was written by a language model from this plasmid's Addgene catalogue record and pLannotate feature annotations shown in this document.]
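Description:
pDD2604 is catalogued as a mammalian expression plasmid carrying a phosphorylation-site mutant of the Kaposi's sarcoma-associated herpesvirus (HHV-8) ORF50 gene. ORF50 encodes RTA, the transcriptional activator that drives the switch from latency to lytic replication. The insert derives from a previously published wild-type RTA sequence, was altered by site-directed mutagenesis, and is recorded as TOPO-cloned. The record is inconsistent about the substitution: the purpose statement names T604A, whereas the mutation field lists S644A, so the actual change should be confirmed against the sequence. The associated study concerns p53 signalling during KSHV reactivation. A serine- or threonine-to-alanine RTA mutant would typically be used to test whether phosphorylation at that residue matters for RTA function, although the record gives no further detail.

The stated backbone is pEF1/Myc-His A, which would normally supply an EF-1α promoter, a C-terminal Myc/His tag, a polyadenylation signal and a neomycin selection cassette. The annotated full sequence of about 4.8 kb shows none of these. Instead, the ORF50 coding region of roughly 2.1 kb sits within a disrupted lacZα region, flanked by a lac promoter, lac operator and CAP binding site, with fragments of lacI, rop and the pBR322 bom region nearby. This layout resembles a pUC-type bacterial cloning vector rather than the catalogued backbone. No mammalian promoter, epitope tag or eukaryotic selection marker was detected, so suitability for direct mammalian expression cannot be confirmed from the feature table. Propagation in E. coli relies on a high-copy ColE1/pUC origin, with selection by ampicillin resistance from the bla gene under its own promoter.
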