Features (pLannotate 1.2.2; 11 found; start..end, strand, type, name):
    186..221     +  CDS            rop (fragment): Rop protein, which maintains plasmids at low copy number; rop
    323..422     +  misc_feature   bom (fragment): basis of mobility region from pBR322
    428..585     -  CDS            lacZα (fragment): LacZα fragment of β-galactosidase; lacZ fragment
    633..2705    +  CDS            ORF50: ORF50_HHV8P - Protein inferred from homology: Swiss-Prot protein existence level 3. Transcription activation. From Human herpesvirus 8 type P (isolate GK18) (HHV-8) (Kaposi's sarcoma-associated herpesvirus).
   2793..2809    -  protein_bind   lac operator: The lac repressor binds to the lac operator to inhibit transcription in E. coli. This inhibition can be relieved by adding lactose or isopropyl-β-D-thiogalactopyranoside (IPTG). lac repressor encoded by lacI
   2817..2847    -  promoter       lac promoter: promoter for the E. coli lac operon
   2862..2883    -  protein_bind   CAP binding site: CAP binding activates transcription in the presence of cAMP. E. coli catabolite activator protein
   2896..2988    -  CDS            lacI (fragment): lac repressor; lacI; The lac repressor binds to the lac operator to inhibit transcription in E. coli. This inhibition can be relieved by adding lactose or isopropyl-β-D-thiogalactopyranoside (IPTG).
   3171..3759    -  rep_origin     ori: high-copy-number ColE1/pMB1/pBR322/pUC origin of replication
   3930..4790    -  CDS            AmpR: β-lactamase; bla; confers resistance to ampicillin, carbenicillin, and related antibiotics
   4791..91      -  promoter       AmpR promoter (across the origin): bla
>Addgene plasmid #175088 | pDD2604 | addgene full sequence | sequence record 345873 | Addgene NGS Result
AATATTATTGAAGCATTTATCAGGGTTATTGTCTCATGAGCGGATACATATTTGAATGTATTTAGAAAAA
TAAACAAATAGGGGTTCCGCGCACATTTCCCCGAAAAGTGCCACCTGACGTCTAAGAAACCATTATTATC
ATGACATTAACCTATAAAAATAGGCGTATCACGAGGCCCTTTCGTCTCGCGCGTTTCGGTGATGACGGTG
AAAACCTCTGACACATGCAGCTCCCGGAGACGGTCACAGCTTGTCTGTAAGCGGATGCCGGGAGCAGACA
AGCCCGTCAGGGCGCGTCAGCGGGTGTTGGCGGGTGTCGGGGCTGGCTTAACTATGCGGCATCAGAGCAG
ATTGTACTGAGAGTGCACCATATGCGGTGTGAAATACCGCACAGATGCGTAAGGAGAAAATACCGCATCA
GGCGCCATTCGCCATTCAGGCTGCGCAACTGTTGGGAAGGGCGATCGGTGCGGGCCTCTTCGCTATTACG
CCAGCTGGCGAAAGGGGGATGTGCTGCAAGGCGATTAAGTTGGGTAACGCCAGGGTTTTCCCAGTCACGA
CGTTGTAAAACGACGGCCAGTGAATTCGAGCTCGGTACCTCGCGAATGCATCTAGATGAATTCGCCGCCA
CCATGGCGCAAGATGACAAGGGTAAGAAGCTTCGGCGGTCCTGTGTGGAAAGCTTCGTCGGCCTCTCGGA
CGAACTGAAGGCCCAACTCTACCAGTGTGTGCTCCTTATAAATGACGCATACGAAACAATCTACGATCCC
AGTGACCTAAATAGAGTGGTGGAAGATGTGTGCATTCGGATTATGAAAGAATGTTCCAAGCTTGGTGCGC
TATGTGGTCTGTTTACAGACATTAACATGTTTAACCTTTTCTGCTTTTTTCGTGCCTCTCGAATGAGGAC
CAAAGGCGCGGCCGGGTACAACGTGCCATGCGCAGAGGCATCCCAAGGCATTATTCGGATCCTCACGGAG
AGGATCTTATTCTGCACAGAAAAGGCATTTCTGACAGCCGCATGCAGCGGGGTGAGCCTGCCTCCAGCCA
TATGTAAGCTACTACACGAAATATACACTGAAATGAAGGCCAAATGCCTGGGGGCCTGGAGGCGACTCGT
CTGCAATCGGAGGCCCATTATGATATTAACCTCTTCCCTACTGAAGCTCTACAACACGTACGATACCGCC
GGGCTGCTCTCTGAGCAGTCCAGGGCCCTCTGCCTTTTGGTTTTCCAACCGGTCTACCTTCCGAGGATTA
TGGCGCCGCTGGAGATCATGACCAAGGGTCAGCTCGCCCCTGAAAACTTTTACAGCATCACCGGTTCTGC
TGAGAAACGCCGGCCAATTACCACCGGCAAGGTCACTGGACTGTCCTATCCAGGAAGCGGTCTCATGCCA
GAATCTTTAATTTTGCCAATCCTGGAGCCAGGACTGTTGCCGGCTTCCATGGTAGACCTCAGCGATGTGC
TGGCAAAACCCGCCGTTATTCTGAGCGCCCCTGCCCTGAGCCAGTTTGTCATTAGCAAACCCCATCCCAA
CATGCCGCACACCGTCAGCATCATCCCCTTTAACCCATCGGGTACAGACCCGGCGTTTATTAGTACGTGG
CAGGCCGCGTCACAGAATATGGTGTACAACACATCCACCGCGCCCTTAAAACCGGCCACCGGTAGTTCAC
AGACGGTGTCAGTCAAGGCGGTTGCTCAAGGGGCCGTGATTACTGCGACAACGGTGCCGCAGGCAATGCC
AGCGCGGGGTACCGGAGGGGAGTTGCCTGTAATGTCAGCGTCCACTCCTGCAAGAGATCAGGTCGCTGCA
TGTTTTGTCGCAGAGAACACCGGAGATTCTCCCGACAACCCGAGCTCTTTCCTGACGTCATGTCACCCTT
GCGATCCGAACACGGTTATAGTGGCCCAGCAATTTCAACCACCGCAATGCGTTACGTTGTTGCAGGTTAC
CTGTGCCCCCTCTTCGACACCACCCCCCGATTCAACAGTCCGGGCCCCGGTGGTGCAGTTGCCAACAGTA
GTCCCTCTGCCGGCCAGCGCGTTCCTCCCGGCGCTCGCCCAACCAGAAGCCTCGGGCGAAGAGCTTCCGG
GCGGTCATGACGGAGACCAAGGTGTGCCGTGTAGAGATTCAACGGCGGCGGCTACGGCGGCAGAGGCGAC
AACACCCAAACGAAAGCAGAGAAGCAAAGAGAGGAGCTCAAAGAAGCGTAAGGCTTTGACCGTGCCAGAA
GCCGACACCACGCCATCGACCACGACACCTGGTACCTCTTTGGGATCAATTACCACCCCCCAGGATGTGC
ACGCCACGGATGTCGCCACGTCTGAGGGACCATCGGAGGCACAACCCCCGCTACTGTCGTTACCCCCGCC
ACTGGACGTAGATCAGAGTCTATTCGCCCTGTTAGACGAAGCGGGCCCTGAAACATGGGATGTCGGGTCG
CCTCTCTCCCCCACTGACGACGCGCTGTTGTCCAGTATTCTGCAAGGACTGTACCAGCTGGACACGCCAC
CGCCTCTGCGGTCACCCTCCCCCGCTTCCTTCGGCCCGGAGGCTCCGGCGGATATACCGTCACCTTCTGG
TGGAGAGTATACGCAACTGCAACCGGTCAGGGCGACCTCGGCGACGCCCGCTAACGAGGTACAGGAGTCC
GGCACACTGTACCAGCTGCACCAATGGCGTAATTACTTCCGAGACTCTAGAATCGGATCCCGGGCCCGTC
GACTGCAGAGGCCTGCATGCAAGCTTGGCGTAATCATGGTCATAGCTGTTTCCTGTGTGAAATTGTTATC
CGCTCACAATTCCACACAACATACGAGCCGGAAGCATAAAGTGTAAAGCCTGGGGTGCCTAATGAGTGAG
CTAACTCACATTAATTGCGTTGCGCTCACTGCCCGCTTTCCAGTCGGGAAACCTGTCGTGCCAGCTGCAT
TAATGAATCGGCCAACGCGCGGGGAGAGGCGGTTTGCGTATTGGGCGCTCTTCCGCTTCCTCGCTCACTG
ACTCGCTGCGCTCGGTCGTTCGGCTGCGGCGAGCGGTATCAGCTCACTCAAAGGCGGTAATACGGTTATC
CACAGAATCAGGGGATAACGCAGGAAAGAACATGTGAGCAAAAGGCCAGCAAAAGGCCAGGAACCGTAAA
AAGGCCGCGTTGCTGGCGTTTTTCCATAGGCTCCGCCCCCCTGACGAGCATCACAAAAATCGACGCTCAA
GTCAGAGGTGGCGAAACCCGACAGGACTATAAAGATACCAGGCGTTTCCCCCTGGAAGCTCCCTCGTGCG
CTCTCCTGTTCCGACCCTGCCGCTTACCGGATACCTGTCCGCCTTTCTCCCTTCGGGAAGCGTGGCGCTT
TCTCATAGCTCACGCTGTAGGTATCTCAGTTCGGTGTAGGTCGTTCGCTCCAAGCTGGGCTGTGTGCACG
AACCCCCCGTTCAGCCCGACCGCTGCGCCTTATCCGGTAACTATCGTCTTGAGTCCAACCCGGTAAGACA
CGACTTATCGCCACTGGCAGCAGCCACTGGTAACAGGATTAGCAGAGCGAGGTATGTAGGCGGTGCTACA
GAGTTCTTGAAGTGGTGGCCTAACTACGGCTACACTAGAAGAACAGTATTTGGTATCTGCGCTCTGCTGA
AGCCAGTTACCTTCGGAAAAAGAGTTGGTAGCTCTTGATCCGGCAAACAAACCACCGCTGGTAGCGGTGG
TTTTTTTGTTTGCAAGCAGCAGATTACGCGCAGAAAAAAAGGATCTCAAGAAGATCCTTTGATCTTTTCT
ACGGGGTCTGACGCTCAGTGGAACGAAAACTCACGTTAAGGGATTTTGGTCATGAGATTATCAAAAAGGA
TCTTCACCTAGATCCTTTTAAATTAAAAATGAAGTTTTAAATCAATCTAAAGTATATATGAGTAAACTTG
GTCTGACAGTTACCAATGCTTAATCAGTGAGGCACCTATCTCAGCGATCTGTCTATTTCGTTCATCCATA
GTTGCCTGACTCCCCGTCGTGTAGATAACTACGATACGGGAGGGCTTACCATCTGGCCCCAGTGCTGCAA
TGATACCGCGAGACCCACGCTCACCGGCTCCAGATTTATCAGCAATAAACCAGCCAGCCGGAAGGGCCGA
GCGCAGAAGTGGTCCTGCAACTTTATCCGCCTCCATCCAGTCTATTAATTGTTGCCGGGAAGCTAGAGTA
AGTAGTTCGCCAGTTAATAGTTTGCGCAACGTTGTTGCCATTGCTACAGGCATCGTGGTGTCACGCTCGT
CGTTTGGTATGGCTTCATTCAGCTCCGGTTCCCAACGATCAAGGCGAGTTACATGATCCCCCATGTTGTG
CAAAAAAGCGGTTAGCTCCTTCGGTCCTCCGATCGTTGTCAGAAGTAAGTTGGCCGCAGTGTTATCACTC
ATGGTTATGGCAGCACTGCATAATTCTCTTACTGTCATGCCATCCGTAAGATGCTTTTCTGTGACTGGTG
AGTACTCAACCAAGTCATTCTGAGAATAGTGTATGCGGCGACCGAGTTGCTCTTGCCCGGCGTCAATACG
GGATAATACCGCGCCACATAGCAGAACTTTAAAAGTGCTCATCATTGGAAAACGTTCTTCGGGGCGAAAA
CTCTCAAGGATCTTACCGCTGTTGAGATCCAGTTCGATGTAACCCACTCGTGCACCCAACTGATCTTCAG
CATCTTTTACTTTCACCAGCGTTTCTGGGTGAGCAAAAACAGGAAGGCAAAATGCCGCAAAAAAGGGAAT
AAGGGCGACACGGAAATGTTGAATACTCATACTCTTCCTTTTTC
