>Addgene plasmid #175088 | pDD2604 | depositor partial sequence | sequence record 339536 | insert
GAATTCGCCGCCACCATGGCGCAAGATGACAAGGGTAAGAAGCTTCGGCGGTCCTGTGTGGAAAGCTTCG
TCGGCCTCTCGGACGAACTGAAGGCCCAACTCTACCAGTGTGTGCTCCTTATAAATGACGCATACGAAAC
AATCTACGATCCCAGTGACCTAAATAGAGTGGTGGAAGATGTGTGCATTCGGATTATGAAAGAATGTTCC
AAGCTTGGTGCGCTATGTGGTCTGTTTACAGACATTAACATGTTTAACCTTTTCTGCTTTTTTCGTGCCT
CTCGAATGAGGACCAAAGGCGCGGCCGGGTACAACGTGCCATGCGCAGAGGCATCCCAAGGCATTATTCG
GATCCTCACGGAGAGGATCTTATTCTGCACAGAAAAGGCATTTCTGACAGCCGCATGCAGCGGGGTGAGC
CTGCCTCCAGCCATATGTAAGCTACTACACGAAATATACACTGAAATGAAGGCCAAATGCCTGGGGGCCT
GGAGGCGACTCGTCTGCAATCGGAGGCCCATTATGATATTAACCTCTTCCCTACTGAAGCTCTACAACAC
GTACGATACCGCCGGGCTGCTCTCTGAGCAGTCCAGGGCCCTCTGCCTTTTGGTTTTCCAACCGGTCTAC
CTTCCGAGGATTATGGCGCCGCTGGAGATCATGACCAAGGGTCAGCTCGCCCCTGAAAACTTTTACAGCA
TCACCGGTTCTGCTGAGAAACGCCGGCCAATTACCACCGGCAAGGTCACTGGACTGTCCTATCCAGGAAG
CGGTCTCATGCCAGAATCTTTAATTTTGCCAATCCTGGAGCCAGGACTGTTGCCGGCTTCCATGGTAGAC
CTCAGCGATGTGCTGGCAAAACCCGCCGTTATTCTGAGCGCCCCTGCCCTGAGCCAGTTTGTCATTAGCA
AACCCCATCCCAACATGCCGCACACCGTCAGCATCATCCCCTTTAACCCATCGGGTACAGACCCGGCGTT
TATTAGTACGTGGCAGGCCGCGTCACAGAATATGGTGTACAACACATCCACCGCGCCCTTAAAACCGGCC
ACCGGTAGTTCACAGACGGTGTCAGTCAAGGCGGTTGCTCAAGGGGCCGTGATTACTGCGACAACGGTGC
CGCAGGCAATGCCAGCGCGGGGTACCGGAGGGGAGTTGCCTGTAATGTCAGCGTCCACTCCTGCAAGAGA
TCAGGTCGCTGCATGTTTTGTCGCAGAGAACACCGGAGATTCTCCCGACAACCCGAGCTCTTTCCTGACG
TCATGTCACCCTTGCGATCCGAACACGGTTATAGTGGCCCAGCAATTTCAACCACCGCAATGCGTTACGT
TGTTGCAGGTTACCTGTGCCCCCTCTTCGACACCACCCCCCGATTCAACAGTCCGGGCCCCGGTGGTGCA
GTTGCCAACAGTAGTCCCTCTGCCGGCCAGCGCGTTCCTCCCGGCGCTCGCCCAACCAGAAGCCTCGGGC
GAAGAGCTTCCGGGCGGTCATGACGGAGACCAAGGTGTGCCGTGTAGAGATTCAACGGCGGCGGCTACGG
CGGCAGAGGCGACAACACCCAAACGAAAGCAGAGAAGCAAAGAGAGGAGCTCAAAGAAGCGTAAGGCTTT
GACCGTGCCAGAAGCCGACACCACGCCATCGACCACGACACCTGGTACCTCTTTGGGATCAATTACCACC
CCCCAGGATGTGCACGCCACGGATGTCGCCACGTCTGAGGGACCATCGGAGGCACAACCCCCGCTACTGT
CGTTACCCCCGCCACTGGACGTAGATCAGAGTCTATTCGCCCTGTTAGACGAAGCGGGCCCTGAAACATG
GGATGTCGGGTCGCCTCTCTCCCCCACTGACGACGCGCTGTTGTCCAGTATTCTGCAAGGACTGTACCAG
CTGGACACGCCACCGCCTCTGCGGTCACCCTCCCCCGCTTCCTTCGGCCCGGAGGCTCCGGCGGATATAC
CGTCACCTTCTGGTGGAGAGTATACGCAACTGCAACCGGTCAGGGCGACCTCGGCGACGCCCGCTAACGA
GGTACAGGAGTCCGGCACACTGTACCAGCTGCACCAATGGCGTAATTACTTCCGAGACTCTAGA
